>Addgene plasmid #219761 | pNK7187 | addgene full sequence | sequence record 437297 | Addgene NGS Result
ATCGTGGTGTCACGCTCGTCGTTTGGTATGGCTTCATTCAGCTCCGGTTCCCAACGATCAAGGCGAGTTA
CATGATCCCCCATGTTGTGCAAAAAAGCGGTTAGCTCCTTCGGTCCTCCGATCGTTGTCAGAAGTAAGTT
GGCCGCAGTGTTATCACTCATGGTTATGGCAGCACTGCATAATTCTCTTACTGTCATGCCATCCGTAAGA
TGCTTTTCTGTGACTGGTGAGTACTCAACCAAGTCATTCTGAGAATAGTGTATGCGGCGACCGAGTTGCT
CTTGCCCGGCGTCAATACGGGATAATACCGCGCCACATAGCAGAACTTTAAAAGTGCTCATCATTGGAAA
ACGTTCTTCGGGGCGAAAACTCTCAAGGATCTTACCGCTGTTGAGATCCAGTTCGATGTAACCCACTCGT
GCACCCAACTGATCTTCAGCATCTTTTACTTTCACCAGCGTTTCTGGGTGAGCAAAAACAGGAAGGCAAA
ATGCCGCAAAAAAGGGAATAAGGGCGACACGGAAATGTTGAATACTCATACTCTTCCTTTTTCAATATTA
TTGAAGCATTTATCAAGGTTATTGTCTCATGAGCGGATACATATTTGAATGTATTTAGAAAAATAAACAA
ATAGGGGTTCCGCGCACGAATTGGCCAGCGCTGCCATTTTTGGGGTGAGGCCGTTCGCGGCCGAGGGGCG
CAGCCCCTGGGGGGATGGGAGGCCCGCGTTAGCGGGCCGGGAGGGTTCGAGAAGGGGGGGCACCCCCCTT
CGGCGTGCGCGGTCACGCGCACAGGGCGCAGCCCTGGTTAAAAACAAGGTTTATAAATATTGGTTTAAAA
GCAGGTTAAAAGACAGGTTAGCGGTGGCCGAAAAACGGGCGGAAACCCTTGCAAATGCTGGATTTTCTGC
CTGTGGACAGCCCCTCAAATGTCAATAGGTGCGCCCCTCATCTGTCAGCACTCTGCCCCTCAAGTGTCAA
GGATCGCGCCCCTCATCTGTCAGTAGTCGCGCCCCTCAAGTGTCAATACCGCAGGGCACTTATCCCCAGG
CTTGTCCACATCATCTGTGGGAAACTCGCGTAAAATCAGGCGTTTTCGCCGATTTGCGAGGCTGGCCAGC
TCCACGTCGCCGGCCGAAATCGAGCCTGCCCCTCATCTGTCAACGCCGCGCCGGGTGAGTCGGCCCCTCA
AGTGTCAACGTCCGCCCCTCATCTGTCAGTGAGGGCCAAGTTTTCCGCGAGGTATCCACAACGCCGGCGG
CCGCGGTGTCTCGCACACGGCTTCGACGGCGTTTCTGGCGCGTTTGCAGGGCCATAGACGGCCGCCAGCC
CAGCGGCGAGGGCAACCAGCCCGGTGAGCGTCGCAAAGGAGATCCTGATCTGACTGATGGGCTGCCTGTA
TCGAGTGGTGATTTTGTGCCGAGCTGCCGGTCGGGGAGCTGTTGGCTGGCTGGTGGCAGGATATATTGTG
GTGTAAACAAATTGACGCTTAGACAACTTAATAACACATTGCGGACGTTTTTAATGTACTGGGGTGGATG
CAGTGGGCCCCACTCTGTGAAGACAAGAGCGAATTCCATATGGGAGGTCAACATGGTGGAGCACGACACT
CTGGTCTACTCCAAAAATGTCAAAGATACAGTCTCAGAAGATCAAAGGGCTATTGAGACTTTTCAACAAA
GGATAATTTCGGGAAACCTCCTCGGATTCCATTGCCCAGCTATCTGTCACTTCATCGAAAGGACAGTAGA
AAAGGAAGGTGGCTCCTACAAATGCCATCATTGCGATAAAGGAAAGGCTATCATTCAAGATCTCTCTGCC
GACAGTGGTCCCAAAGATGGACCCCCACCCACGAGGAGCATCGTGGAAAAAGAAGAGGTTCCAACCACGT
CTACAAAGCAAGTGGATTGATGTGACATCTCCACTGACGTAAGGGATGACGCACAATCCCACTATCCTTC
GCAAGACCCTTCCTCTATATAAGGAAGTTCATTTCATTTGGAGAGGACACGCTCGAGTATAAGAGCTCAT
TTTTACAACAATTACCAACAACAACAAACAACAAACAACATTACAATTACATTTACAATTATCGATACAA
TGGCTAGTCGTCGTGTCGAGGCAGCATTCGATGGACAAGCAGTAGAACTGGGTGCTACTATTCCTGCCGC
CAATGGCAACGGAACTCATCAGTCAATTAAGGTTCCTGGACATCGTCAAGTGACTCCAGGCAAGACTACG
ATTATGGCTATTGGCCGTGCTGTGCCCGCTAACACGACGTTCAATGATGGTTTGGCAGACCATTACATCC
AGGAGTTCAATCTGCAAGATCCAGTCCTTCAGGCTAAACTGCGTCGTTTGTGCGAAACCACAACCGTGAA
AACGCGTTATCTGGTCGTCAATAAGGAGATTCTGGATGAGCATCCTGAGTTCCTGGTTGATGGAGCTGCA
ACCGTATCTCAGCGTCTGGCTATTACAGGCGAAGCTGTTACCCAACTTGGACATGAGGCAGCAACGGCTG
CCATCAAAGAGTGGGGCCGTCCAGCCTCCGAAATTACCCATCTTGTTTATGTTTCCTCATCCGAAATCCG
TCTGCCAGGTGGCGACTTGTACCTGGCACAATTGCTTGGCTTGCGTTCAGACGTGAACCGTGTAATGTTG
TACATGCTGGGTTGCTATGGTGGTGCATCTGGAATCCGTGTTGCCAAAGACTTGGCTGAGAATAACCCAG
GCTCACGTGTACTTCTGATCACGTCAGAATGCACTTTGATTGGATATAAGTCACTTTCCCCTGACCGTCC
TTACGACCTGGTTGGAGCAGCTCTGTTCGGTGACGGTGCTGCCGCTATGATTATGGGAAAAGATCCAATC
CCTGTTTTGGAGCGTGCTTTCTTTGAGCTTGACTGGGCCGGTCAGTCTTTTATTCCTGGAACTAACAAAA
CCATCGATGGTCGTTTGTCTGAAGAAGGCATTTCCTTCAAGCTGGGTCGTGAACTGCCTAAGTTGATTGA
ATCCAATATTCAGGGTTTCTGCGATCCTATCTTGAAACGTGCTGGTGGTCTGAAGTATAACGATATTTTC
TGGGCAGTTCACCCAGGCGGACCAGCTATCTTGAATGCTGTCCAGAAACAACTGGATTTGGCACCCGAGA
AACTTCAGACCGCACGTCAGGTTCTGCGTGACTACGGTAACATTTCTAGTTCCACCTGCATTTACGTACT
GGACTATATGCGTCATCAATCCTTGAAACTGAAGGAAGCAAATGACAACGTAAATACGGAACCAGAGTGG
GGTCTGCTGCTTGCATTTGGCCCCGGCGTCACTATCGAGGGTGCTTTGCTGCGTAACCTGTGCTCAGGTA
GTTAACTAGCTTAATAGGTCCTGCTTTAATGAGATATGCGAGAAGCCTATGATCGCATGATATTTGCTTT
CAATTCTGTTGTGCACGTTGTAAAAAACCTGAGCATGTGTAGCTCAGATCCTTACCGCCGGTTTCGGTTC
ATTCTAATGAATATATCACCCGTTACTATCGTATTTTTATGAATAATATTCTCCGTTCAATTTACTGATT
GTACCCTACTACTTATATGTACAATATTAAAATGAAAACAATATATTGTGCTGAATAGGTTTATAGCGAC
ATCTATGATAGAGCGCCACAATAACAAACAATTGCGTTTTATTATTACAAATCCAATTTTAAAAAAAGCG
GCAGAACCGGTCAAACCTAAAAGACTGATTACATAAATCTTATTCAAATTTCAAAAGTGCCCCAGGGGCT
AGTATCTACGACACACCGAGCGGCGAACTAATAACGCTCACTGAAGGGAACTCCGGTTCCCCGCCGGCGC
GCATGGGTGAGATTCCTTGAAGTTGAGTATTGGCCGTCCGCTCTACCGAAAGTTACGGGCACCATTCAAC
CCGGTCCAGCACGGCGGCCGGGTAACCGACTTGCTGCCCCGAGAATTATGCAGCATTTTTTTGGTGTATG
TGGGCCCCAAATGAAGTGCAGGTCAAACCTTGACAGTGACGACAAATCGTTGGGCGGGTCCAGGGCGAAT
TTTGCGACAACATGTCGAGGCTCAGCAGGACCGCTTGCCTTGTCTTCTGCACGAAGTGGTTTAAACTATC
AGTGTTTGACAGGATATATTGGCGGGTAAACCTAAGAGAAAAGAGCGTTTATTAGAATAATCGGATATTT
AAAAGGGCGTGAAAAGGTTTATCCGTTCGTCCATTTGTATGTGCATGCCAACCACAGGGTTCCCCAGATC
AGGCGCTGGCTGCTGAACCCCCAGCCGGAACTGACCCCACAAGGCCCTAGCGTTTGCAATGCACCAGGTC
ATCATTGACCCAGGCGTGTTCCACCAGGCCGCTGCCTCGCAACTCTTCGCAGGCTTCGCCGACCTGCTCG
CGCCACTTCTTCACGCGGGTGGAATCCGATCCGCACATGAGGCGGAAGGTTTCCAGCTTGAGCGGGTACG
GCTCCCGGTGCGAGCTGAAATAGTCGAACATCCGTCGGGCCGTCGGCGACAGCTTGCGGTACTTCTCCCA
TATGAATTTCGTGTAGTGGTCGCCAGCAAACAGCACGACGATTTCCTCGTCGATCAGGACCTGGCAACGG
GACGTTTTCTTGCCACGGTCCAGGACGCGGAAGCGGTGCAGCAGCGACACCGATTCCAGGTGCCCAACGC
GGTCGGACGTGAAGCCCATCGCCGTCGCCTGTAGGCGCGACAGGCATTCCTCGGCCTTCGTGTAATACCG
GCCATTGATCGACCAGCCCAGGTCCTGGCAAAGCTCGTAGAACGTGAAGGTGATCGGCTCGCCGATAGGG
GTGCGCTTCGCGTACTCCAACACCTGCTGCCACACCAGTTCGTCATCGTCGGCCCGCAGCTCGACGCCGG
TGTAGGTGATCTTCACGTCCTTGTTGACGTGGAAAATGACCTTGTTTTGCAGCGCCTCGCGCGGGATTTT
CTTGTTGCGCGTGGTGAACAGGGCAGAGCGGGCCGTGTCGTTTGGCATCGCTCGCATCGTGTCCGGCCAC
GGCGCAATATCGAACAAGGAAAGCTGCATTTCCTTGATCTGCTGCTTCGTGTGTTTCAGCAACGCGGCCT
GCTTGGCCTCGCTGACCTGTTTTGCCAGGTCCTCGCCGGCGGTTTTTCGCTTCTTGGTCGTCATAGTTCC
TCGCGTGTCGATGGTCATCGACTTCGCCAAACCTGCCGCCTCCTGTTCAAGACGACGCGAACGCTCCACG
GCGGCCGATGGCGCGGGCAGGGCAGGGGGAGCCAGTTGCACGCTGTCGCGCTCGATCTTGGCCGTAGCTT
GCTGGACCATCGAGCCGACGGACTGGAAGGTTTCGCGGGGCGCACGCATGACGGTGCGGCTTGCGATGGT
TTCGGCATCCTCGGCGGAAAACCCCGCGTCGATCAGTTCTTGCCTGTATGCCTTCCGGTCAAACGTCCGA
TTCATTCACCCTCCTTGCGGGATTGCCCCGACTCACGCCGGGGCAATGTGCCCTTATTCCTGATTTGACC
CGCCTGGTGCCTTGGTGTCCAGATAATCCACCTTATCGGCAATGAAGTCGGTCCCGTAGACCGTCTGGCC
GTCCTTCTCGTACTTGGTATTCCGAATCTTGCCCTGCACGAATACCAGCGACCCCTTGCCCAAATACTTG
CCGTGGGCCTCGGCCTGAGAGCCAAAACACTTGATGCGGAAGAAGTCGGTGCGCTCCTGCTTGTCGCCGG
CATCGTTGCGCCACATCTAGGATCTGCCAGGAACCGTAAAAAGGCCGCGTTGCTGGCGTTTTTCCATAGG
CTCCGCCCCCCTGACGAGCATCACAAAAATCGACGCTCAAGTCAGAGGTGGCGAAACCCGACAGGACTAT
AAAGATACCAGGCGTTTCCCCCTGGAAGCTCCCTCGTGCGCTCTCCTGTTCCGACCCTGCCGCTTACCGG
ATACCTGTCCGCCTTTCTCCCTTCGGGAAGCGTGGCGCTTTCTCATAGCTCACGCTGTAGGTATCTCAGT
TCGGTGTAGGTCGTTCGCTCCAAGCTGGGCTGTGTGCACGAACCCCCCGTTCAGCCCGACCGCTGCGCCT
TATCCGGTAACTATCGTCTTGAGTCCAACCCGGTAAGACACGACTTATCGCCACTGGCAGCAGCCACTGG
TAACAGGATTAGCAGAGCGAGGTATGTAGGCGGTGCTACAGAGTTCTTGAAGTGGTGGCCTAACTACGGC
TACACTAGAAGAACAGTATTTGGTATCTGCGCTCTGCTGAAGCCAGTTACCTTCGGAAAAAGAGTTGGTA
GCTCTTGATCCGGCAAACAAACCACCGCTGGTAGCGGTGGTTTTTTTGTTTGCAAGCAGCAGATTACGCG
CAGAAAAAAAGGATCTCAAGAAGATCCTTTGATCTTTTCTACGGGGTCTGACGCTCAGTGGAACGAAAAC
TCACGTTAAGGGATTTTGGTCATGAGATTATCAAAAAGGATCTTCACCTAGATCCTTTTAAATTAAAAAT
GAAGTTTTAAATCAATCTAAAGTATATATGAGTAAACTTGGTCTGACAGTTACCAATGCTTAATCAGTGA
GGCACCTATCTCAGCGATCTGTCTATTTCGTTCATCCATAGTTGCCTGACTCCCCGTCGTGTAGATAACT
ACGATACGGGAGGGCTTACCATCTGGCCCCAGTGCTGCAATGATACCGCGAGAACCACGCTCACCGGCTC
CAGATTTATCAGCAATAAACCAGCCAGCCGGAAGGGCCGAGCGCAGAAGTGGTCCTGCAACTTTATCCGC
CTCCATCCAGTCTATTAATTGTTGCCGGGAAGCTAGAGTAAGTAGTTCGCCAGTTAATAGTTTGCGCAAC
GTTGTTGCCATTGCTACAGGC
Features (pLannotate 1.2.2; 13 found; start..end, strand, type, name):
    540..644     -  promoter       AmpR promoter: bla
    731..1362    -  rep_origin     oriV: incP origin of replication
   1454..1478    +  misc_feature   LB T-DNA repeat: left border repeat from nopaline C58 T-DNA
   1664..2009    +  promoter       CaMV 35S promoter: strong constitutive promoter from cauliflower mosaic virus
   1961..2007    +  promoter       minimal CaMV 35S promoter: minimal 35S promoter from cauliflower mosaic virus
   2038..2091    +  misc_feature   TMV Ω: translational enhancer from the tobacco mosaic virus 5'-leader sequence (Gallie et al., 1988)
   2214..3350    +  CDS            PKSB: PKSB_ARATH - Also known as LAP5 From Arabidopsis thaliana (Mouse-ear cress).
   3381..4088    +  terminator     OCS terminator: octopine synthase terminator
   4137..4161    +  misc_feature   RB T-DNA repeat: right border repeat from nopaline C58 T-DNA
   4273..4293    -  CDS            TetR (fragment): tetracycline resistance regulatory protein; tetR
   4320..5465    -  CDS            trfA: TRFA_ECOLX - Experimental evidence at protein level: Swiss-Prot protein existence level 1. Also involved in plasmid copy number control, promoting intermolecular coupling of protein bound iterons at oriV, which inhibits replication initiation. From Escherichia coli.
   5801..6389    -  rep_origin     ori: high-copy-number ColE1/pMB1/pBR322/pUC origin of replication
   6560..539     -  CDS            AmpR (across the origin): β-lactamase; bla; confers resistance to ampicillin, carbenicillin, and related antibiotics
