[The description below was written by a language model from this plasmid's Addgene catalogue record and pLannotate feature annotations shown in this document.]
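Description:
pNK7187 is a MoClo-compatible Level 1 plant expression plasmid of 6,881 bp, built on a MoClo Toolkit Level 1 backbone and carrying a single transcription unit for PpASCL from the moss Physcomitrella patens. It is a binary-type vector. A high-copy ColE1/pUC-family origin supports propagation in E. coli. The incP oriV together with its replication initiator gene trfA provides broad-host-range replication of the kind used to maintain such plasmids in Agrobacterium. Bacterial selection is by ampicillin, through a β-lactamase gene driven by its own promoter. A short TetR fragment is also annotated and appears to be a backbone remnant. No plant selectable marker appears in the feature table.

The expression cassette sits between nopaline-type left and right T-DNA border repeats, so it can be transferred into plant cells. A roughly 0.4 kb CaMV 35S promoter gives strong constitutive transcription. It is followed by the tobacco mosaic virus Ω 5' leader, which acts as a translational enhancer, then the 1,263 bp PpASCL coding sequence and the octopine synthase terminator. The automated annotation labels the coding region as Arabidopsis PKSB/LAP5, which is a match by similarity to a related plant polyketide synthase and not the recorded identity of the insert. The catalogue entry gives the gene as the moss PpASCL.

The stated purpose is expression of PpASCL in Nicotiana benthamiana and BY2 cells, and the associated work concerns a hybrid pathway for self-sustained luminescence. As a Level 1 module, the transcription unit can also be combined with others into multigene constructs using the MoClo Golden Gate assembly system.
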