Addgene plasmid #219761: pNK7187
Purpose: MoClo-compatible Level 1 for expression PpASCL in plants (N.benthamiana, BY2 cells)
Depositing lab: Karen Sarkisyan. Depositing organization: Light Bio. Publication: A hybrid pathway for self-sustained luminescence. Palkina KA, Karataeva TA, Perfilov MM, Fakhranurova LI, Markina NM, Somermeyer LG, Garcia-Perez E, Vazquez-Vilar M, Rodriguez-Rodriguez M, Vazquez-Vilriales V, Shakhova ES, Mitiouchkina T, Belozerova OA, Kovalchuk SI, Alekberova A, Malyshevskaia AK, Bugaeva EN, Guglya EB, Balakireva A, Sytov N, Bezlikhotnova A, Boldyreva DI, Babenko VV, Kondrashov FA, Choob VV, Orzaez D, Yampolsky IV, Mishin AS, Sarkisyan KS. Sci Adv. 2024 Mar 8;10(10):eadk1992. doi: 10.1126/sciadv.adk1992. Epub 2024 Mar 8. PubMed 38457503.
Backbone
  Vector backbone: MoClo Level 1 (MoClo Toolkit)
  Backbone size w/o insert (bp): 5618
  Vector type: Plant Expression
Growth in bacteria
  Bacterial resistance: Ampicillin, 100 μg/mL
  Growth temperature: 37°C
  Growth strain: DH5alpha
  Copy number: High Copy
Gene/Insert
  Gene/Insert name: PpASCL
  Species: Physcomitrella patens
  Insert size (bp): 1263
  Promoter: p35s_0.4kb - 5'UTR TMV omega
  Cloning method: Restriction Enzyme; 5′ cloning site unknown (unknown if destroyed)
Terms and licenses: Academic/Nonprofit Terms; Industry Terms: Not Available to Industry
How to cite: pNK7187 was a gift from Karen Sarkisyan (Addgene plasmid # 219761 ; http://n2t.net/addgene:219761 ; RRID:Addgene_219761)
